>Addgene plasmid #162385 | pGP-JFRC59-13XLexAop2-IVS-Syn21-jGCaMP8f-p10 | addgene full sequence | sequence record 331879 | Addgene NGS Result
TAGACTCAGGTGGCACTTTTCGGGGAAATGTGCGCGGAACCCCTATTTGTTTATTTTTCTAAATACATTC
AAATATGTATCCGCTCATGAGACAATAACCCTGATAAATGCTTCAATAATATTGAAAAAGGAAGAGTATG
AGTATTCAACATTTCCGTGTCGCCCTTATTCCCTTTTTTGCGGCATTTTGCCTTCCTGTTTTTGCTCACC
CAGAAACGCTGGTGAAAGTAAAAGATGCTGAAGATCAGTTGGGTGCACGAGTGGGTTACATCGAACTGGA
TCTCAACAGCGGTAAGATCCTTGAGAGTTTTCGCCCCGAAGAACGTTTTCCAATGATGAGCACTTTTAAA
GTTCTGCTATGTGGCGCGGTATTATCCCGTATTGACGCCGGGCAAGAGCAACTCGGTCGCCGCATACACT
ATTCTCAGAATGACTTGGTTGAGTACTCACCAGTCACAGAAAAGCATCTTACGGATGGCATGACAGTAAG
AGAATTATGCAGTGCTGCCATAACCATGAGTGATAACACTGCGGCCAACTTACTTCTGACAACGATCGGA
GGACCGAAGGAGCTAACCGCTTTTTTGCACAACATGGGGGATCATGTAACTCGCCTTGATCGTTGGGAAC
CGGAGCTGAATGAAGCCATACCAAACGACGAGCGTGACACCACGATGCCTGTAGCAATGGCAACAACGTT
GCGCAAACTATTAACTGGCGAACTACTTACTCTAGCTTCCCGGCAACAATTAATAGACTGGATGGAGGCG
GATAAAGTTGCAGGACCACTTCTGCGCTCGGCCCTTCCGGCTGGCTGGTTTATTGCTGATAAATCTGGAG
CCGGTGAGCGTGGGTCTCGCGGTATCATTGCAGCACTGGGGCCAGATGGTAAGCCCTCCCGTATCGTAGT
TATCTACACGACGGGGAGTCAGGCAACTATGGATGAACGAAATAGACAGATCGCTGAGATAGGTGCCTCA
CTGATTAAGCATTGGTAACTGTCAGACCAAGTTTACTCATATATACTTTAGATTGATTTAAAACTTCATT
TTTAATTTAAAAGGATCTAGGTGAAGATCCTTTTTGATAATCTCATGACCAAAATCCCTTAACGTGAGTT
TTCGTTCCACTGAGCGTCAGACCCCGTAGAAAAGATCAAAGGATCTTCTTGAGATCCTTTTTTTCTGCGC
GTAATCTGCTGCTTGCAAACAAAAAAACCACCGCTACCAGCGGTGGTTTGTTTGCCGGATCAAGAGCTAC
CAACTCTTTTTCCGAAGGTAACTGGCTTCAGCAGAGCGCAGATACCAAATACTGTTCTTCTAGTGTAGCC
GTAGTTAGGCCACCACTTCAAGAACTCTGTAGCACCGCCTACATACCTCGCTCTGCTAATCCTGTTACCA
GTGGCTGCTGCCAGTGGCGATAAGTCGTGTCTTACCGGGTTGGACTCAAGACGATAGTTACCGGATAAGG
CGCAGCGGTCGGGCTGAACGGGGGGTTCGTGCACACAGCCCAGCTTGGAGCGAACGACCTACACCGAACT
GAGATACCTACAGCGTGAGCTATGAGAAAGCGCCACGCTTCCCGAAGGGAGAAAGGCGGACAGGTATCCG
GTAAGCGGCAGGGTCGGAACAGGAGAGCGCACGAGGGAGCTTCCAGGGGGAAACGCCTGGTATCTTTATA
GTCCTGTCGGGTTTCGCCACCTCTGACTTGAGCGTCGATTTTTGTGATGCTCGTCAGGGGGGCGGAGCCT
ATGGAAAAACGCCAGCAACGCGGCCTTTTTACGGTTCCTGGCCTTTTGCTGGCCTTTTGCTCACATGTTA
CCGTCGACGATGTAGGTCACGGTCTCGAAGCCGCGGTGCGGGTGCCAGGGCGTGCCCTTGGGCTCCCCGG
GCGCGTACTCCACCTCACCCATCTGGTCCATCATGATGAACGGGTCGAGGTGGCGGTAGTTGATCCCGGC
GAACGCGCGGCGCACCGGGAAGCCCTCGCCCTCGAAACCGCTGGGCGCGGTGGTCACGGTGAGCACGGGA
CGTGCGACGGCGTCGGCGGGTGCGGATACGCGGGGCAGCGTCAGCGGGTTCTCGACGGTCACGGCGGGCA
TGTCGACAAGCCGAACATATGGGCGCGCCTAGTATGTATGTAAGTTAATAAAACCCATTTTTGCGGAAAG
TAGATAAAAAAAACATTTTTTTTTTTTACTGCACTGGATATCATTGAACTTATCTGATCAGTTTTAAATT
TACTTCGATCCAAGGGTATTTGATGTACCAGGTTCTTTCGATTACCTCTCACTCAAAATGACATTCCACT
CAAAGTCAGCGCTGTTTGCCTCCTTCTCTGTCCACAGAAATATCGCCGTCTCTTTCGCCGCTGCGTCCGC
TATCTCTTTCGCCACCGTTTGTAGCGTTACGTAGCGTCAATGTCCGCCTTCAGTTGCATTTTGTCAGCGG
TTTCGTGACGAAGCTCCAAGCGGTTTACGCCATCAATTAAACACAAAGTGCTGTGCCAAAACTCCTCTCG
CTTCTTATTTTTGTTTGTTTTTTGAGTGATTGGGGTGGTGATTGGTTTTGGGTGGGTAAGCAGGGGAAAG
TGTGAAAAATCCCGGCAATGGGCCAAGAGGATCAGGAGCTATTAATTCGCGGAGGCAGCAAACACCCATC
TGCCGAGCATCTGAACAATGTGAGTAGTACATGTGCATACATCTTAAGTTCACTTGATCTATAGGAACTG
CGATTGCAACATCAAATTGTCTGCGGCGTGAGAACTGCGACCCACAAAAATCCCAAACCGCAATTGCACA
AACAAATAGTGACACGAAACAGATTATTCTGGTAGCTGTTCTCGCTATATAAGACAATTTTTGAGATCAT
ATCATGATCAAGACATCTAAAGGCATTCATTTTCGACTATATTCTTTTTTACAAAAAATATAACAACCAG
ATATTTTAAGCTGATCCTAGATGCACAAAAAATAAATAAAAGTATAAACCTACTTCGTAGGATACTTCGG
GGTACTTTTTGTTCGGGGTTAGATGAGCATAACGCTTGTAGTTGATATTTGAGATCCCCTATCATTGCAG
GGTGACAGCGGAGCGGCTTCGCAGAGCTGCATTAACCAGGGCTTCGGGCAGGCCAAAAACTACGGCACGC
TCCGGCCACCCAGTCCGCCGGAGGACTCCGGTTCAGGGAGCGGCCAACTAGCCGAGAACCTCACCTATGC
CTGGCACAATATGGACATCTTTGGGGCGGTCAATCAGCCGGGCTCCGGATGGCGGCAGCTGGTCAACCGG
ACACGCGGACTATTCTGCAACGAGCGACACATACCGGCGCCCAGGAAACATTTGCTCAAGAACGGTGAGT
TTCTATTCGCAGTCGGCTGATCTGTGTGAAATCTTAATAAAGGGTCCAATTACCAATTTGAAACTCAGTT
TGCGGCGTGGCCTATCCGGGCGAACTTTTGGCCGTGATGGGCAGTTCCGGTGCCGGAAAGACGACCCTGC
TGAATGCCCTTGCCTTTCGATCGCCGCAGGGCATCCAAGTATCGCCATCCGGGATGCGACTGCTCAATGG
CCAACCTGTGGACGCCAAGGAGATGCAGGCCAGGTGCGCCTATGTCCAGCAGGATGACCTCTTTATCGGC
TCCCTAACGGCCAGGGAACACCTGATTTTCCAAGCCATGGTGCGGATGCCACGACATCTGACCTATCGGC
AGCGAGTGGCCCGCGTGGATCAGGTGATCCAGGAGCTTTCGCTCAGCAAATGTCAGCACACGATCATCGG
TGTGCCCGGCAGGGTGAAAGGTCTGTCCGGCGGAGAAAGGAAGCGTCTGGCATTCGCCTCCGAGGCTCTA
ACCGATCCGCCGCTTCTGATCTGCGATGAGCCCACCTCCGGACTGGACTCCTTTACCGCCCACAGCGTCG
TCCAGGTGCTGAAGAAGCTGTCGCAGAAGGGCAAGACCGTCATCCTGACCATTCATCAGCCGTCTTCCGA
GCTGTTTGAGCTCTTTGACAAGATCCTTCTGATGGCCGAGGGCAGGGTAGCTTTCTTGGGCACTCCCAGC
GAAGCCGTCGACTTCTTTTCCTAGTGAGTTCGATGTGTTTATTAAGGGTATCTAGTATTACATAACATCT
CAACTCCTATCCAGCGTGGGTGCCCAGTGTCCTACCAACTACAATCCGGCGGACTTTTACGTACAGGTGT
TGGCCGTTGTGCCCGGACGGGAGATCGAGTCCCGTGATCGGATCGCCAAGATATGCGACAATTTTGCCAT
TAGCAAAGTAGCCCGGGATATGGAGCAGTTGTTGGCCACCAAAAATCTGGAGAAGCCACTGGAGCAGCCG
GAGAATGGGTACACCTACAAGGCCACCTGGTTCATGCAGTTCCGGGCGGTCCTGTGGCGATCCTGGCTGT
CGGTGCTCAAGGAACCACTCCTCGTAAAAGTGCGACTTATTCAGACAACGGTGAGTGGTTCCAGTGGAAA
CAAATGATATAACGCTTACAATTCTTGGAAACAAATTCGCTAGATTTTAGATAGAATTGCCTGATTCCAC
ACCCTTCTTAGTTTTTTTCAATGAGATGTATAGTTTATAGTTTTGCAGAAGATAAATAAATTTCATTTAA
CTCGCGAATATTAATGAGATGCGAGTAACATTTTAATTTGCAGATGGTTGCCATCTTGATTGGCCTCATC
TTTTTGGGCCAACAACTCACGCAAGTGGGTGTGATGAATATCAACGGAGCCATCTTCCTCTTCCTGACCA
ACATGACCTTTCAAAACGTCTTTGCCACGATAAATGTAAGTCATGTTTAGAATACATTTGCATTTCAATA
ATTTACTAACTTTCTAATGAATCGATTCGATTTAGGTGTTCACCTCAGAGCTGCCAGTTTTTATGAGGGA
GGCCCGAAGTCGACTTTATCGCTGTGACACATACTTTCTGGGCAAAACGATTGCCGAATTGCCGCTTTTT
CTCACAGTGCCACTGGTCTTCACGGCGATTGCCTATCCGATGATCGGACTGCGGGCCGGAGTGCTGCACT
TCTTCAACTGCCTGGCGCTGGTCACTCTGGTGGCCAATGTGTCAACGTCCTTCGGATATCTAATATCCTG
CGCCAGCTCCTCGACCTCGATGGCGCTGTCTGTGGGTCCGCCGGTTATCATACCATTCCTGCTCTTTGGC
GGCTTCTTCTTGAACTCGGGCTCGGTGCCAGTATACCTCAAATGGTTGTCGTACCTCTCATGGTTCCGTT
ACGCCAACGAGGGTCTGCTGATTAACCAATGGGCGGACGTGGAGCCGGGCGAAATTAGCTGCACATCGTC
GAACACCACGTGCCCCAGTTCGGGCAAGGTCATCCTGGAGACGCTTAACTTCTCCGCCGCCGATCTGCCG
CTGGACTACGTGGGTCTGGCCATTCTCATCGTGAGCTTCCGGGTGCTCGCATATCTGGCTCTAAGACTTC
GGGCCCGACGCAAGGAGTAGCCGACATATATCCGAAATAACTGCTTGTTTTTTTTTTTTACCATTATTAC
CATCGTGTTTACTGTTTATTGCCCCCTCAAAAAGCTAATGTAATTATATTTGTGCCAATAAAAACAAGAT
ATGACCTATAGAATACAAGTATTTCCCCTTCGAACATCCCCACAAGTAGACTTTGGATTTGTCTTCTAAC
CAAAAGACTTACACACCTGCATACCTTACATCAAAAACTCGTTTATCGCTACATAAAACACCGGGATATA
TTTTTTATATACATACTTTTCAAATCGCGCGCCCTCTTCATAATTCACCTCCACCACACCACGTTTCGTA
GTTGCTCTTTCGCTGTCTCCCACCCGCTCTCCGCAACACATTCACCTTTTGTTCGACGACCTTGGAGCGA
CTGTCGTTAGTTCCGCGCGATTCGGTTCGCTCAAATGGTTCCGAGTGGTTCATTTCGTCTCAATAGAAAT
TAGTAATAAATATTTGTATGTACAATTTATTTGCTCCAATATATTTGTATATATTTCCCTCACAGCTATA
TTTATTCTAATTTAATATTATGACTTTTTAAGGTAATTTTTTGTGACCTGTTCGGAGTGATTAGCGTTAC
AATTTGAACTGAAAGTGACATCCAGTGTTTGTTCCTTGTGTAGATGCATCTCAAAAAAATGGTGGGCATA
ATAGTGTTGTTTATATATATCAAAAATAACAACTATAATAATAAGAATACATTTAATTTAGAAAATGCTT
GGATTTCACTGGAACTAGGGCGCGCCTCCGGAACATAATGGTGCAGGGCGCTGACTTCCGCGTTTCCAGA
CTTTACGAAACACGGAAACCGAAGACCATTCATGTTGTTGCTCAGGTCGCAGACGTTTTGCAGCAGCAGT
CGCTTCACGTTCGCTCGCGTATCGGTGATTCATTCTGCTAACCAGTAAGGCAACCCCGCCAGCCTAGCCG
GGTCCTCAACGACAGGAGCACGATCATGCGCACCCGTGGCCAGGGCCGCAAGCTTGCATGCCTGCAGGTT
ACTGTACATCCATACAGTAAGTACTGTACATCCATACAGTAAGTACTGTACATCCATACAGTAAGTACTG
TACATCCATACAGTAAGTACTGTACATCCATACAGTAAGCGGAGACTCTAGCCCTAGGGCATGCCTGCAG
GTTACTGTACATCCATACAGTAAGTACTGTACATCCATACAGTAAGTACTGTACATCCATACAGTAAGCG
GAGACTCTAGCGCTAGCGCATGCCTGCAGGTTACTGTACATCCATACAGTAAGTACTGTACATCCATACA
GTAAGTACTGTACATCCATACAGTAAGTACTGTACATCCATACAGTAAGTACTGTACATCCATACAGTAA
GCGGAGACTCTAGCACTAGTGACGTCGAGCGCCGGAGTATAAATAGAGGCGCTTCGTCTACGGAGCGACA
ATTCAATTCAAACAAGCAAAGTGAACACGTCGCTAAGCGAAAGCTAAGCAAATAAACAAGCGCAGCTGAA
CAAGCTAAACAATCTGCAGTAAAGTGCAAGTTAAAGTGAATCAATTAAAAGTAACCAGCAACCAAGTAAA
TCAACTGCAACTACTGAAATCTGCCAAGAAGTAATTATTGAATACAAGAAGAGAACTCTGAATAGATCTA
AAAGGTAGGTTCAACCACTGATGCCTAGGCACACCGAAACGACTAACCCTAATTCTTATCCTTTACTTCA
GGCGGCCGCAACTTAAAAAAAAAAATCAAAATGCACCACCACCATCATCATACCAGGCGGAAAAAGACCT
TCAAAGAGGTCGCCACAGCCGTGAAAATCATCGCCCGATTGATGGGATTGAAGATTAACGTGTATATTAA
GGCCGATAAACAGAAGAACGGCATCAAGGCCAATTTCCATATACGGCACAACATCGAAGACGGAGGCGTC
CAGCTGGCCTACCATTACCAGCAGAACACACCTATCGGCGATGGACCGGTGCTGTTGCCGGATAATCACT
ACCTGAGTGTGGAAAGTAAGTTGTCGAAGGACCCTAACGAAAAACGCGACCACATGGTGTTGCTCGAATT
CGTGACGGCGGCCGGAATCACACTGGGTATGGACGAACTGTACAAGGGCGGAACCGGAGGATCGATGGTA
AGCAAAGGCGAGGAGCTGTTTACCGGCGTGGTGCCGATTTTGGTGGAGTTGGACGGCGATGTCAACGGCC
ACAAGTTCAGCGTGAGCGGTGAGGGTGAGGGCGATGCAACCTACGGCAAACTGACATTGAAATTCATCTG
CACCACGGGAAAACTCCCGGTTCCATGGCCAACACTGGTCACCACTCTGACTTATGGCGTTCAGTGCTTT
AGCCGGTACCCCGACCATATGAAACAGCATGACTTCTTTAAGTCCGCGATGCCCGAGGGTTACATCCAAG
AGCGAACAATCTTCTTCAAGGATGACGGCAATTACAAGACGCGCGCAGAAGTCAAGTTCGAGGGCGATAC
CCTGGTGAACAGGATTGAATTGAAAGGCATTGACTTTAAGGAGGATGGAAACATCCTGGGCCATAAGCTG
GAGTACAACCTGCCGGACCAGCTGACAGAGGAGCAAATCGCGGAGTTCAAGGAAGCCTTTAGCCTGTTCG
ACAAGGACGGTGATGGCACGATTACCACAAAAGAGTTGGGCACCGTCATGCGCAGTCTGGGACTGAATCC
TACTGAAGCTGAGCTGCAGGACATGATTAACGAGGTCGATGCAGATGGCGACGGCACTATCGACTTTCCC
GAGTTCTTGACAATGATGGCCCGCAAGATGAAGTACCGGGATACCGAGGAGGAGATCCGCGAAGCCTTTG
GCGTGTTCGATAAAGACGGCAATGGCTACATTAGCGCTGCGGAGCTGCGCCATGTCATGACCAACTTGGG
CGAGAAGCTCACGGACGAGGAAGTGGACGAAATGATACGCGAAGCGGACATCGATGGCGATGGCCAGGTC
AACTATGAGGAATTCGTTCAAATGATGACCGCAAAGTAAGGTGTACAAATCTAGAATGAATCGTTTTTAA
AATAACAAATCAATTGTTTTATAATATTCGTACGATTCTTTGATTATGTAATAAAATGTGATCATTAGGA
AGATTACGAAAAATATAAAAAATATGAGTTCTGTGTGTATAACAAATGCTGTAAACGCCACAATTGTGTT
TGTTGCAAATAAACCCATGATTATTTGATTAAAATTGTTGTTTTCTTTGTTCATAGACAATAGTGTGTTT
TGCCTAAACGTGTACTGCATAAACTCCATGCGAGTGTATAGCGAGCTAGTGGCTAACGCTTGCCCCACCA
AAGTAGATTCGTCAAAATCCTCAATTTCATCACCCTCCTCCAAGTTTAACATTTGGCCGTCGGAATTAAC
TTCTAAAGATGCCACATAATCTAATAAATGAAATAGAGATTCAAACGTGGCGTCATCGTCCGTTTCGACC
ATTTCCGAAAAGAACTCGGGCATAAACTCTATGATTTCTCTGGACGTGGTGTTGTCGAAACTCTCAAAGT
ACGCAGTCAGGAACGTGCGCGACATGTCGTCGGGAAACTCGCGCGGAAACATGTTGTTGTAACCGAACGG
GTCCCATAGCGCCAAAACCAAATCTGCCAGCGTCAATAGAATGAGCACGATGCCGACAATGGAGCTGGCT
TGGATAGCGATTCGAGTTAACGGCCGGCCGTTTAAACGAATTCTTGAAGACGAAAGGGCCTCGTGATACG
CCTATTTTTATAGGTTAATGTCATGATAATAATGGTTTCT
Features (pLannotate 1.2.2; 11 found; start..end, strand, type, name):
     33..137     +  promoter       AmpR promoter: bla
    138..998     +  CDS            AmpR: β-lactamase; bla; confers resistance to ampicillin, carbenicillin, and related antibiotics
   1169..1757    +  rep_origin     ori: high-copy-number ColE1/pMB1/pBR322/pUC origin of replication
   1844..1913    +  protein_bind   attB: attB site for the φC31 integrase (Groth et al., 2000) phage φC31 integrase
   2129..6248    +  gene           mini-white: white; This modified version of the white gene lacks part of the first intron.
   6253..6408    +  CDS            YPB1_ECOLX (fragment): Protein predicted: Swiss-Prot protein existence level 4. From Escherichia coli.
   6490..6509    -  misc_feature   MCS (fragment): pUC18/19 multiple cloning site
   6892..7130    +  promoter       hsp70 promoter: Drosophila melanogaster hsp70Bb promoter
   7145..7211    +  intron         Mhc intron: modified Drosophila myosin heavy chain intron 16 (Pfeiffer et al., 2010)
   7298..8506    +  CDS            GCaMP2 (fragment): GCaMP2 is a basic (constitutively fluorescent) green fluorescent protein published in 2006, derived from Aequorea victoria.
   8540..9196    -  CDS            P74 (fragment): PIF0_NPVAC - Experimental evidence at protein level: Swiss-Prot protein existence level 1. Plays an essential role for oral infectivity of occlusion- derived virus (ODV) and functions also in host midgut attachment and fusion by binding to a specific host receptor. From Autographa californica nuclear polyhedrosis virus (AcMNPV).
