[The description below was written by a language model from this plasmid's Addgene catalogue record and pLannotate feature annotations shown in this document.]
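Description:
pGP-JFRC59-13XLexAop2-IVS-Syn21-jGCaMP8f-p10 is a Drosophila melanogaster transgenesis and expression plasmid built on the pJFRC59 backbone, carrying the fast genetically encoded calcium indicator jGCaMP8f under LexA control. In bacteria it is maintained through a ColE1/pUC-type origin and selected with ampicillin via the bla gene and its promoter. The catalogue lists it as low copy even though the annotated origin is of the high-copy class. For fly work the backbone provides a φC31 integrase attB site for site-specific insertion into a genomic attP landing site, and a mini-white gene that serves as an eye-colour marker to identify transformants.

The expression cassette follows the layout given in the plasmid name. Thirteen LexA operator repeats (not separately annotated in the feature table, but presumably lying in the unannotated stretch upstream of the promoter) sit ahead of the Drosophila hsp70Bb promoter, so transcription depends on a LexA-based transactivator supplied by a driver line. A modified myosin heavy chain intron (the IVS) follows the promoter. The name also indicates a Syn21 translational enhancer leader before the coding sequence, which is likewise not annotated. The insert, recorded as 1269 bp with an N-terminal 6xHis tag and a Q315L mutation, is detected by the annotation software as a GCaMP2-like fragment, reflecting its GFP-based sensor ancestry. Downstream, the hit to a baculovirus AcMNPV P74 fragment on the reverse strand most likely corresponds to the p10 3′ UTR/terminator region named in the construct, which is used to boost expression. The plasmid is intended for generating LexAop fly lines for imaging fast calcium dynamics in genetically defined cell populations such as neurons.
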