Addgene plasmid #162385: pGP-JFRC59-13XLexAop2-IVS-Syn21-jGCaMP8f-p10
Purpose: LexA activated transgene expression of ultrafast protein calcium sensor under the hsp70 promoter in D. melanogaster
Depositing lab: GENIE Project. Depositing organization: HHMI, Janelia Research Campus. Publication: jGCaMP8 Fast Genetically Encoded Calcium Indicators. Zhang Y, Rózsa M, Bushey D, Zheng J, Reep D, Broussard GJ, Tsang A, Tsegaye G, Patel R, Narayan S, Li JX, Zhang R, Ahrens MB, Turner GC, Wang SS-H, Svoboda K, Korff W, Schreiter ER, Hasseman JP, Kolb I, Looger LL. Janelia Research Campus, Online Resource (2020) doi:10.25378/janelia.13148243.
Backbone
  Vector backbone: pJFRC59
  Backbone manufacturer: Gerald Rubin
  Vector type: Insect Expression
Growth in bacteria
  Bacterial resistance: Ampicillin, 100 μg/mL
  Growth temperature: 37°C
  Growth strain: NEB Stable
  Copy number: Low Copy
Gene/Insert
  Gene/Insert name: jGCaMP8f (alt name: variant 456)
  Species: R. norvegicus (rat), G. gallus (chicken); A. victoria (jellyfish)
  Insert size (bp): 1269
  Mutation: Q315L
  Promoter: hsp70
  Tag / fusion protein: 6xHis (N terminal on insert)
  Cloning method: Gibson Cloning
Terms and licenses: Academic/Nonprofit Terms; Industry Terms: Not Available to Industry
Depositor comments: For additional description and application data, see Zhang & Rózsa et al. (2023). Fast and sensitive GCaMP calcium indicators for imaging neural populations. Nature, 615(7954), 884–891. https://doi.org/10.1038/s41586-023-05828-9.
How to cite: pGP-JFRC59-13XLexAop2-IVS-Syn21-jGCaMP8f-p10 was a gift from GENIE Project (Addgene plasmid # 162385 ; http://n2t.net/addgene:162385 ; RRID:Addgene_162385)
