>Addgene plasmid #162385 | pGP-JFRC59-13XLexAop2-IVS-Syn21-jGCaMP8f-p10 | depositor partial sequence | sequence record 314719 | jGCaMP8f insert
ATGCACCACCACCATCATCATACCAGGCGGAAAAAGACCTTCAAAGAGGTCGCCACAGCCGTGAAAATCA
TCGCCCGATTGATGGGATTGAAGATTAACGTGTATATTAAGGCCGATAAACAGAAGAACGGCATCAAGGC
CAATTTCCATATACGGCACAACATCGAAGACGGAGGCGTCCAGCTGGCCTACCATTACCAGCAGAACACA
CCTATCGGCGATGGACCGGTGCTGTTGCCGGATAATCACTACCTGAGTGTGGAAAGTAAGTTGTCGAAGG
ACCCTAACGAAAAACGCGACCACATGGTGTTGCTCGAATTCGTGACGGCGGCCGGAATCACACTGGGTAT
GGACGAACTGTACAAGGGCGGAACCGGAGGATCGATGGTAAGCAAAGGCGAGGAGCTGTTTACCGGCGTG
GTGCCGATTTTGGTGGAGTTGGACGGCGATGTCAACGGCCACAAGTTCAGCGTGAGCGGTGAGGGTGAGG
GCGATGCAACCTACGGCAAACTGACATTGAAATTCATCTGCACCACGGGAAAACTCCCGGTTCCATGGCC
AACACTGGTCACCACTCTGACTTATGGCGTTCAGTGCTTTAGCCGGTACCCCGACCATATGAAACAGCAT
GACTTCTTTAAGTCCGCGATGCCCGAGGGTTACATCCAAGAGCGAACAATCTTCTTCAAGGATGACGGCA
ATTACAAGACGCGCGCAGAAGTCAAGTTCGAGGGCGATACCCTGGTGAACAGGATTGAATTGAAAGGCAT
TGACTTTAAGGAGGATGGAAACATCCTGGGCCATAAGCTGGAGTACAACCTGCCGGACCAGCTGACAGAG
GAGCAAATCGCGGAGTTCAAGGAAGCCTTTAGCCTGTTCGACAAGGACGGTGATGGCACGATTACCACAA
AAGAGTTGGGCACCGTCATGCGCAGTCTGGGACTGAATCCTACTGAAGCTGAGCTGCAGGACATGATTAA
CGAGGTCGATGCAGATGGCGACGGCACTATCGACTTTCCCGAGTTCTTGACAATGATGGCCCGCAAGATG
AAGTACCGGGATACCGAGGAGGAGATCCGCGAAGCCTTTGGCGTGTTCGATAAAGACGGCAATGGCTACA
TTAGCGCTGCGGAGCTGCGCCATGTCATGACCAACTTGGGCGAGAAGCTCACGGACGAGGAAGTGGACGA
AATGATACGCGAAGCGGACATCGATGGCGATGGCCAGGTCAACTATGAGGAATTCGTTCAAATGATGACC
GCAAAGTAA
